Addgene plasmid #175366: pDN514
Purpose: (Empty Backbone) Yeast shuttle plasmid that allows conversion between low copy, high copy, and integrating vectors. Low copy, TRP1-selected.
Depositing lab: Daniel Nickerson. Depositing organization: California State University, San Bernardino. Publication: Rapid conversion of replicating and integrating Saccharomyces cerevisiae plasmid vectors via Cre recombinase. Nickerson DP, Quinn MA, Milnes JM. G3 (Bethesda). 2021 Dec 8;11(12). pii: 6380430. doi: 10.1093/g3journal/jkab336. PubMed 34599813.
Backbone
  Vector backbone: pDN514
  Backbone size (bp): 4838
  Vector type: Yeast Expression
  Selectable markers: TRP1
Growth in bacteria
  Bacterial resistance: Ampicillin, 100 μg/mL
  Growth temperature: 37°C
  Growth strain: DH5alpha
  Copy number: Low Copy
Terms and licenses: Academic/Nonprofit Terms; Industry Terms: Not Available to Industry
Depositor comments: This plasmid was generated by modification of plasmid pRS404 (Sikorski & Hieter, 1989, Genetics 122:19-27) by insertion of CEN6/ARSH4 low copy S. cerevisiae replication and partitioning locus with flanking restriction enzyme cut sites (AatII, AvrII, and SphI). bioRxiv pre-print 367219: Rapid conversion of replicating and integrating Saccharomyces cerevisiae plasmid vectors via Cre recombinase https://doi.org/10.1101/2020.11.03.367219
How to cite: pDN514 was a gift from Daniel Nickerson (Addgene plasmid # 175366 ; http://n2t.net/addgene:175366 ; RRID:Addgene_175366)
