[The description below was written by a language model from this plasmid's Addgene catalogue record and pLannotate feature annotations shown in this document.]
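Description:
pDN514 is an empty yeast–E. coli shuttle backbone of about 4.8 kb for Saccharomyces cerevisiae. It was derived from the integrating vector pRS404 by inserting a CEN6/ARSH4 locus. This centromere plus autonomously replicating sequence lets the plasmid replicate and partition in yeast at low copy. The inserted locus is flanked by AatII, AvrII and SphI restriction sites. The plasmid belongs to a vector series designed for conversion between low-copy, high-copy and integrating forms, and pDN514 is the low-copy, TRP1-selected member. The associated publication describes Cre recombinase-mediated conversion of such vectors, but the feature table annotates no lox sites, and the record mentions only the flanking restriction sites for this plasmid.

Yeast selection relies on the TRP1 gene under its native promoter, which encodes phosphoribosylanthranilate isomerase and complements tryptophan auxotrophy in trp1 hosts. In E. coli the plasmid is maintained by a ColE1/pUC-type origin and selected with ampicillin through the AmpR β-lactamase cassette. The catalogue lists the copy number as low, whereas the annotated bacterial origin is of the high-copy type, so the entry may refer to copy number in yeast. An f1 origin is also present for single-stranded DNA production.

The cloning region is the pBluescript-style polylinker inherited from the pRS series. It lies within a lacZα fragment driven by the lac promoter and operator, an arrangement that conventionally allows blue/white screening, and it is flanked by T7 and T3 promoters. No yeast promoter or terminator is annotated around the polylinker, so an insert would have to bring its own regulatory sequences. The short rop, bom and lacI fragments are backbone remnants.
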