Features (pLannotate 1.2.2; 18 found; start..end, strand, type, name):
    111..146     +  CDS            rop (fragment): Rop protein, which maintains plasmids at low copy number; rop
    248..297     +  misc_feature   bom (fragment): basis of mobility region from pBR322
    436..583     +  promoter       TRP1 promoter: S. cerevisiae TRP1
    584..1258    +  CDS            TRP1: phosphoribosylanthranilate isomerase, required for tryptophan biosynthesis; S. cerevisiae TRP1; yeast auxotrophic marker
   1309..1360    +  misc_feature   bom (fragment): basis of mobility region from pBR322
   1388..1816    -  rep_origin     f1 ori (sequence partly withheld): f1 bacteriophage origin of replication; arrow indicates direction of (+) strand synthesis
   1820..1975    -  CDS            lacZα (fragment): LacZα fragment of β-galactosidase; lacZ fragment
   1983..2001    +  promoter       T7 promoter: promoter for bacteriophage T7 RNA polymerase
   2010..2117    -  misc_feature   MCS: pBluescript multiple cloning site
   2130..2148    -  promoter       T3 promoter: promoter for bacteriophage T3 RNA polymerase
   2193..2209    -  protein_bind   lac operator: The lac repressor binds to the lac operator to inhibit transcription in E. coli. This inhibition can be relieved by adding lactose or isopropyl-β-D-thiogalactopyranoside (IPTG). lac repressor encoded by lacI
   2217..2247    -  promoter       lac promoter: promoter for the E. coli lac operon
   2262..2283    -  protein_bind   CAP binding site: CAP binding activates transcription in the presence of cAMP. E. coli catabolite activator protein
   2296..2388    -  CDS            lacI (fragment): lac repressor; lacI; The lac repressor binds to the lac operator to inhibit transcription in E. coli. This inhibition can be relieved by adding lactose or isopropyl-β-D-thiogalactopyranoside (IPTG).
   2571..3159    -  rep_origin     ori: high-copy-number ColE1/pMB1/pBR322/pUC origin of replication
   3330..4190    -  CDS            AmpR: β-lactamase; bla; confers resistance to ampicillin, carbenicillin, and related antibiotics
   4191..4295    -  promoter       AmpR promoter: bla
   4347..9       +  misc_feature   CEN/ARS (across the origin): S. cerevisiae CEN6 centromere fused to an autonomously replicating sequence
>Addgene plasmid #175366 | pDN514 | addgene full sequence | sequence record 350278 | Addgene NGS Result
CAAGCGATCCGTCTAAGAAACCATTATTATCGCATGCCTAGGACGTCTAAGAAACCATTATTATCATGAC
ATTAACCTATAAAAATAGGCGTATCACGAGGCCCTTTCGTCTCGCGCGTTTCGGTGATGACGGTGAAAAC
CTCTGACACATGCAGCTCCCGGAGACGGTCACAGCTTGTCTGTAAGCGGATGCCGGGAGCAGACAAGCCC
GTCAGGGCGCGTCAGCGGGTGTTGGCGGGTGTCGGGGCTGGCTTAACTATGCGGCATCAGAGCAGATTGT
ACTGAGAGTGCACCATAGATCAACGACATTACTATATATATAATATAGGAAGCATTTAATAGAACAGCAT
CGTAATATATGTGTACTTTGCAGTTATGACGCCAGATGGCAGTAGTGGAAGATATTCTTTATTGAAAAAT
AGCTTGTCACCTTACGTACAATCTTGATCCGGAGCTTTTCTTTTTTTGCCGATTAAGAATTAATTCGGTC
GAAAAAAGAAAAGGAGAGGGCCAAGAGGGAGGGCATTGGTGACTATTGAGCACGTGAGTATACGTGATTA
AGCACACAAAGGCAGCTTGGAGTATGTCTGTTATTAATTTCACAGGTAGTTCTGGTCCATTGGTGAAAGT
TTGCGGCTTGCAGAGCACAGAGGCCGCAGAATGTGCTCTAGATTCCGATGCTGACTTGCTGGGTATTATA
TGTGTGCCCAATAGAAAGAGAACAATTGACCCGGTTATTGCAAGGAAAATTTCAAGTCTTGTAAAAGCAT
ATAAAAATAGTTCAGGCACTCCGAAATACTTGGTTGGCGTGTTTCGTAATCAACCTAAGGAGGATGTTTT
GGCTCTGGTCAATGATTACGGCATTGATATCGTCCAACTGCATGGAGATGAGTCGTGGCAAGAATACCAA
GAGTTCCTCGGTTTGCCAGTTATTAAAAGACTCGTATTTCCAAAAGACTGCAACATACTACTCAGTGCAG
CTTCACAGAAACCTCATTCGTTTATTCCCTTGTTTGATTCAGAAGCAGGTGGGACAGGTGAACTTTTGGA
TTGGAACTCGATTTCTGACTGGGTTGGAAGGCAAGAGAGCCCCGAAAGCTTACATTTTATGTTAGCTGGT
GGACTGACGCCAGAAAATGTTGGTGATGCGCTTAGATTAAATGGCGTTATTGGTGTTGATGTAAGCGGAG
GTGTGGAGACAAATGGTGTAAAAGACTCTAACAAAATAGCAAATTTCGTCAAAAATGCTAAGAAATAGGT
TATTACTGAGTAGTATTTATTTAAGTATTGTTTGTGCACTTGCCGATCTATGCGGTGTGAAATACCGCAC
AGATGCGTAAGGAGAAAATACCGCATCAGGAAATTGTAAGCGTTAATATTTTGTTAAAATTCGCGTTAAA
TTTTTGTTAAATCAGCTCATTTTTTAACCAATAGGCCGAAATCGGCAAAATCCCTTATAAATCAAAAGAA
TAGACCGAGATAGGGT
[37 nt withheld, positions 1487-1523]
AAAGAACGTGGACTCCAACGTCAAAGG
[49 nt withheld, positions 1551-1599]
T
[91 nt withheld, positions 1601-1691]
G
[124 nt withheld, positions 1693-1816]
CCATTCGCCATTCAGGCTGCGCAACTGTTGGGAAGGGCGATCGGTGCGGGCCTCTTCGCTATTACGCCAG
CTGGCGAAAGGGGGATGTGCTGCAAGGCGATTAAGTTGGGTAACGCCAGGGTTTTCCCAGTCACGACGTT
GTAAAACGACGGCCAGTGAGCGCGCGTAATACGACTCACTATAGGGCGAATTGGGTACCGGGCCCCCCCT
CGAGGTCGACGGTATCGATAAGCTTGATATCGAATTCCTGCAGCCCGGGGGATCCACTAGTTCTAGAGCG
GCCGCCACCGCGGTGGAGCTCCAGCTTTTGTTCCCTTTAGTGAGGGTTAATTGCGCGCTTGGCGTAATCA
TGGTCATAGCTGTTTCCTGTGTGAAATTGTTATCCGCTCACAATTCCACACAACATACGAGCCGGAAGCA
TAAAGTGTAAAGCCTGGGGTGCCTAATGAGTGAGCTAACTCACATTAATTGCGTTGCGCTCACTGCCCGC
TTTCCAGTCGGGAAACCTGTCGTGCCAGCTGCATTAATGAATCGGCCAACGCGCGGGGAGAGGCGGTTTG
CGTATTGGGCGCTCTTCCGCTTCCTCGCTCACTGACTCGCTGCGCTCGGTCGTTCGGCTGCGGCGAGCGG
TATCAGCTCACTCAAAGGCGGTAATACGGTTATCCACAGAATCAGGGGATAACGCAGGAAAGAACATGTG
AGCAAAAGGCCAGCAAAAGGCCAGGAACCGTAAAAAGGCCGCGTTGCTGGCGTTTTTCCATAGGCTCCGC
CCCCCTGACGAGCATCACAAAAATCGACGCTCAAGTCAGAGGTGGCGAAACCCGACAGGACTATAAAGAT
ACCAGGCGTTTCCCCCTGGAAGCTCCCTCGTGCGCTCTCCTGTTCCGACCCTGCCGCTTACCGGATACCT
GTCCGCCTTTCTCCCTTCGGGAAGCGTGGCGCTTTCTCATAGCTCACGCTGTAGGTATCTCAGTTCGGTG
TAGGTCGTTCGCTCCAAGCTGGGCTGTGTGCACGAACCCCCCGTTCAGCCCGACCGCTGCGCCTTATCCG
GTAACTATCGTCTTGAGTCCAACCCGGTAAGACACGACTTATCGCCACTGGCAGCAGCCACTGGTAACAG
GATTAGCAGAGCGAGGTATGTAGGCGGTGCTACAGAGTTCTTGAAGTGGTGGCCTAACTACGGCTACACT
AGAAGAACAGTATTTGGTATCTGCGCTCTGCTGAAGCCAGTTACCTTCGGAAAAAGAGTTGGTAGCTCTT
GATCCGGCAAACAAACCACCGCTGGTAGCGGTGGTTTTTTTGTTTGCAAGCAGCAGATTACGCGCAGAAA
AAAAGGATCTCAAGAAGATCCTTTGATCTTTTCTACGGGGTCTGACGCTCAGTGGAACGAAAACTCACGT
TAAGGGATTTTGGTCATGAGATTATCAAAAAGGATCTTCACCTAGATCCTTTTAAATTAAAAATGAAGTT
TTAAATCAATCTAAAGTATATATGAGTAAACTTGGTCTGACAGTTACCAATGCTTAATCAGTGAGGCACC
TATCTCAGCGATCTGTCTATTTCGTTCATCCATAGTTGCCTGACTCCCCGTCGTGTAGATAACTACGATA
CGGGAGGGCTTACCATCTGGCCCCAGTGCTGCAATGATACCGCGAGACCCACGCTCACCGGCTCCAGATT
TATCAGCAATAAACCAGCCAGCCGGAAGGGCCGAGCGCAGAAGTGGTCCTGCAACTTTATCCGCCTCCAT
CCAGTCTATTAATTGTTGCCGGGAAGCTAGAGTAAGTAGTTCGCCAGTTAATAGTTTGCGCAACGTTGTT
GCCATTGCTACAGGCATCGTGGTGTCACGCTCGTCGTTTGGTATGGCTTCATTCAGCTCCGGTTCCCAAC
GATCAAGGCGAGTTACATGATCCCCCATGTTGTGCAAAAAAGCGGTTAGCTCCTTCGGTCCTCCGATCGT
TGTCAGAAGTAAGTTGGCCGCAGTGTTATCACTCATGGTTATGGCAGCACTGCATAATTCTCTTACTGTC
ATGCCATCCGTAAGATGCTTTTCTGTGACTGGTGAGTACTCAACCAAGTCATTCTGAGAATAGTGTATGC
GGCGACCGAGTTGCTCTTGCCCGGCGTCAATACGGGATAATACCGCGCCACATAGCAGAACTTTAAAAGT
GCTCATCATTGGAAAACGTTCTTCGGGGCGAAAACTCTCAAGGATCTTACCGCTGTTGAGATCCAGTTCG
ATGTAACCCACTCGTGCACCCAACTGATCTTCAGCATCTTTTACTTTCACCAGCGTTTCTGGGTGAGCAA
AAACAGGAAGGCAAAATGCCGCAAAAAAGGGAATAAGGGCGACACGGAAATGTTGAATACTCATACTCTT
CCTTTTTCAATATTATTGAAGCATTTATCAGGGTTATTGTCTCATGAGCGGATACATATTTGAATGTATT
TAGAAAAATAAACAAATAGGGGTTCCGCGCACATTTCCCCGAAAAGTGCCACCTGACGTCCTAGGCATGC
GGTCCTTTTCATCACGTGCTATAAAAATAATTATAATTTAAATTTTTTAATATAAATATATAAATTAAAA
ATAGAAAGTAAAAAAAGAAATTAAAGAAAAAATAGTTTTTGTTTTCCGAAGATGTAAAAGACTCTAGGGG
GATCGCCAACAAATACTACCTTTTATCTTGCTCTTCCTGCTCTCAGGTATTAATGCCGAATTGTTTCATC
TTGTCTGTGTAGAAGACCACACACGAAAATCCTGTGATTTTACATTTTACTTATCGTTAATCGAATGTAT
ATCTATTTAATCTGCTTTTCTTGTCTAATAAATATATATGTAAAGTACGCTTTTTGTTGAAATTTTTTAA
ACCTTTGTTTATTTTTTTTCTTCATTCCGTAACTCTTCTACCTTCTTTATTTACTTTCTAAAATCCAAAT
ACAAAACATAAAAATAAATAAACACAGAGTAAATTCCCAAATTATTCCATCATTAAAAGATACGAGGCGC
GTGTAAGTTACAGG
